Addgene plasmid #121205: pUC57-Kan_BR29_00043011
Purpose: Level 0 Golden-Gate compatible vector
Depositing lab: Sophien Kamoun. Depositing organization: Sainsbury Laboratory, Norwich. Publication: A Clone Resource of Magnaporthe oryzae Effectors That Share Sequence and Structural Similarities Across Host-Specific Lineages. Petit-Houdenot Y, Langner T, Harant A, Win J, Kamoun S. Mol Plant Microbe Interact. 2020 Aug;33(8):1032-1035. doi: 10.1094/MPMI-03-20-0052-A. Epub 2020 Jun 22. PubMed 32460610.
Backbone
  Vector backbone: pUC57-Kan
  Backbone size w/o insert (bp): 2626
  Vector type: Golden Gate
  Selectable markers: lacZ
Growth in bacteria
  Bacterial resistance: Kanamycin, 50 μg/mL
  Growth temperature: 37°C
  Growth strain: DH5alpha
  Copy number: High Copy
Gene/Insert
  Gene/Insert name: BR29_00043011
  Mutation: Magnaporthe grisea
  Cloning method: Restriction Enzyme; 5′ cloning site EcoRV (unknown if destroyed); 3′ cloning site EcoRV (unknown if destroyed)
  Sequencing primers: 5′ M13Fw; 3′ M13Rv
Terms and licenses: Academic/Nonprofit Terms; Industry Terms: Not Available to Industry
How to cite: pUC57-Kan_BR29_00043011 was a gift from Sophien Kamoun (Addgene plasmid # 121205 ; http://n2t.net/addgene:121205 ; RRID:Addgene_121205)
