[The description below was written by a language model from this plasmid's Addgene catalogue record and pLannotate feature annotations shown in this document.]
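Description:
pUC57-Kan_BR29_00043011 is a small, high-copy E. coli cloning plasmid that serves as a Level 0 module in a Golden Gate assembly system. It is built on the pUC57-Kan backbone. The full sequence record is about 3.0 kb, compared with a stated empty backbone of roughly 2.6 kb, which implies an insert of a few hundred base pairs. Replication depends on a ColE1/pUC-type origin. Selection is with kanamycin, through an aph(3')-Ia aminoglycoside phosphotransferase gene that the annotation places downstream of the bla (AmpR) promoter. Short remnants of bom, rop and lacI are also annotated and appear to be backbone carry-over rather than functional elements.

The insert, BR29_00043011, was placed in the EcoRV site within the lacZα region. Consistent with this, the feature table shows only a fragment of lacZα, separated by an unannotated gap of several hundred base pairs from the lac operator, lac promoter and CAP binding site. That gap is presumably where the insert lies, flanked by the M13 forward and reverse sequencing primer sites. lacZ is listed as a selectable marker, reflecting the backbone's blue/white screening capability. The annotation does not describe the insert, and the record does not state its encoded product, any tags, or the type IIS sites and overhangs used for assembly. Magnaporthe grisea is entered in the mutation field, apparently as the source organism. The associated publication describes a clone resource of Magnaporthe oryzae effectors, so the insert is most likely a candidate effector coding sequence from the blast fungus. The plasmid carries no eukaryotic expression elements, and is intended as a storage and donor module from which the part is transferred into higher-level expression vectors.
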