Features (pLannotate 1.2.2; 10 found; start..end, strand, type, name):
    137..236     +  misc_feature   bom (fragment): basis of mobility region from pBR322
    242..399     -  CDS            lacZα (fragment): LacZα fragment of β-galactosidase; lacZ fragment
    867..883     -  protein_bind   lac operator: The lac repressor binds to the lac operator to inhibit transcription in E. coli. This inhibition can be relieved by adding lactose or isopropyl-β-D-thiogalactopyranoside (IPTG). lac repressor encoded by lacI
    891..921     -  promoter       lac promoter: promoter for the E. coli lac operon
    936..957     -  protein_bind   CAP binding site: CAP binding activates transcription in the presence of cAMP. E. coli catabolite activator protein
    970..1062    -  CDS            lacI (fragment): lac repressor; lacI; The lac repressor binds to the lac operator to inhibit transcription in E. coli. This inhibition can be relieved by adding lactose or isopropyl-β-D-thiogalactopyranoside (IPTG).
   1245..1833    -  rep_origin     ori: high-copy-number ColE1/pMB1/pBR322/pUC origin of replication
   2004..2819    -  CDS            KanR: aminoglycoside phosphotransferase; aph(3')-Ia; confers resistance to kanamycin in bacteria or G418 (Geneticin®) in eukaryotes
   2820..2924    -  promoter       AmpR promoter: bla
   3019..35      +  CDS            rop (fragment) (across the origin): Rop protein, which maintains plasmids at low copy number; rop
>Addgene plasmid #121205 | pUC57-Kan_BR29_00043011 | depositor full sequence | sequence record 231218 | pUC57-Kan_BR29_00043011 sequence 3019 bps
TCGCGCGTTTCGGTGATGACGGTGAAAACCTCTGACACATGCAGCTCCCGGAGACGGTCACAGCTTGTCT
GTAAGCGGATGCCGGGAGCAGACAAGCCCGTCAGGGCGCGTCAGCGGGTGTTGGCGGGTGTCGGGGCTGG
CTTAACTATGCGGCATCAGAGCAGATTGTACTGAGAGTGCACCATATGCGGTGTGAAATACCGCACAGAT
GCGTAAGGAGAAAATACCGCATCAGGCGCCATTCGCCATTCAGGCTGCGCAACTGTTGGGAAGGGCGATC
GGTGCGGGCCTCTTCGCTATTACGCCAGCTGGCGAAAGGGGGATGTGCTGCAAGGCGATTAAGTTGGGTA
ACGCCAGGGTTTTCCCAGTCACGACGTTGTAAAACGACGGCCAGTGAATTGACGCGTATTGGGATGGAAC
TTGGTCTCTAATGTGTGATGATGCTCATGCTGTTGAAGATACTAATAATAATAGAAGATCTTGTTATTAT
ACTATTTTTCATAGAGCTGGTAGAGAATGGAGACAAATTAGACAAACTATTACTCAAATTACTCCAAATT
GTGTTGTTAATAATATTAGAGGTATTCCAAAATTTTGGGTTGATGATGATTGTACTCCAAATTATCAAAA
ATCTGAAGAAGTTTATATTAGAGTTACTGCTGAAGGTGCTAAAAATTATCCAGAACCACCAGGTTTTCCA
TCTGGTTGTTCTTTGAGAGGTAGACCAGGTTCTAAATGGAAATCTTGGGGTGAATTGACTCCATTGAAAC
AACCAATGAGAAGAGGTTGAGCTTAGAGACCAAGTTCCATCCCAATGGCGCGCCGAGCTTGGCTCGAGCA
TGGTCATAGCTGTTTCCTGTGTGAAATTGTTATCCGCTCACAATTCCACACAACATACGAGCCGGAAGCA
TAAAGTGTAAAGCCTGGGGTGCCTAATGAGTGAGCTAACTCACATTAATTGCGTTGCGCTCACTGCCCGC
TTTCCAGTCGGGAAACCTGTCGTGCCAGCTGCATTAATGAATCGGCCAACGCGCGGGGAGAGGCGGTTTG
CGTATTGGGCGCTCTTCCGCTTCCTCGCTCACTGACTCGCTGCGCTCGGTCGTTCGGCTGCGGCGAGCGG
TATCAGCTCACTCAAAGGCGGTAATACGGTTATCCACAGAATCAGGGGATAACGCAGGAAAGAACATGTG
AGCAAAAGGCCAGCAAAAGGCCAGGAACCGTAAAAAGGCCGCGTTGCTGGCGTTTTTCCATAGGCTCCGC
CCCCCTGACGAGCATCACAAAAATCGACGCTCAAGTCAGAGGTGGCGAAACCCGACAGGACTATAAAGAT
ACCAGGCGTTTCCCCCTGGAAGCTCCCTCGTGCGCTCTCCTGTTCCGACCCTGCCGCTTACCGGATACCT
GTCCGCCTTTCTCCCTTCGGGAAGCGTGGCGCTTTCTCATAGCTCACGCTGTAGGTATCTCAGTTCGGTG
TAGGTCGTTCGCTCCAAGCTGGGCTGTGTGCACGAACCCCCCGTTCAGCCCGACCGCTGCGCCTTATCCG
GTAACTATCGTCTTGAGTCCAACCCGGTAAGACACGACTTATCGCCACTGGCAGCAGCCACTGGTAACAG
GATTAGCAGAGCGAGGTATGTAGGCGGTGCTACAGAGTTCTTGAAGTGGTGGCCTAACTACGGCTACACT
AGAAGAACAGTATTTGGTATCTGCGCTCTGCTGAAGCCAGTTACCTTCGGAAAAAGAGTTGGTAGCTCTT
GATCCGGCAAACAAACCACCGCTGGTAGCGGTGGTTTTTTTGTTTGCAAGCAGCAGATTACGCGCAGAAA
AAAAGGATCTCAAGAAGATCCTTTGATCTTTTCTACGGGGTCTGACGCTCAGTGGAACGAAAACTCACGT
TAAGGGATTTTGGTCATGAGATTATCAAAAAGGATCTTCACCTAGATCCTTTTAAATTAAAAATGAAGTT
TTAAATCAATCTAAAGTATATATGAGTAAACTTGGTCTGACAGTTAGAAAAACTCATCGAGCATCAAATG
AAACTGCAATTTATTCATATCAGGATTATCAATACCATATTTTTGAAAAAGCCGTTTCTGTAATGAAGGA
GAAAACTCACCGAGGCAGTTCCATAGGATGGCAAGATCCTGGTATCGGTCTGCGATTCCGACTCGTCCAA
CATCAATACAACCTATTAATTTCCCCTCGTCAAAAATAAGGTTATCAAGTGAGAAATCACCATGAGTGAC
GACTGAATCCGGTGAGAATGGCAAAAGTTTATGCATTTCTTTCCAGACTTGTTCAACAGGCCAGCCATTA
CGCTCGTCATCAAAATCACTCGCATCAACCAAACCGTTATTCATTCGTGATTGCGCCTGAGCGAGACGAA
ATACGCGATCGCTGTTAAAAGGACAATTACAAACAGGAATCGAATGCAACCGGCGCAGGAACACTGCCAG
CGCATCAACAATATTTTCACCTGAATCAGGATATTCTTCTAATACCTGGAATGCTGTTTTCCCAGGGATC
GCAGTGGTGAGTAACCATGCATCATCAGGAGTACGGATAAAATGCTTGATGGTCGGAAGAGGCATAAATT
CCGTCAGCCAGTTTAGTCTGACCATCTCATCTGTAACATCATTGGCAACGCTACCTTTGCCATGTTTCAG
AAACAACTCTGGCGCATCGGGCTTCCCATACAATCGATAGATTGTCGCACCTGATTGCCCGACATTATCG
CGAGCCCATTTATACCCATATAAATCAGCATCCATGTTGGAATTTAATCGCGGCCTAGAGCAAGACGTTT
CCCGTTGAATATGGCTCATACTCTTCCTTTTTCAATATTATTGAAGCATTTATCAGGGTTATTGTCTCAT
GAGCGGATACATATTTGAATGTATTTAGAAAAATAAACAAATAGGGGTTCCGCGCACATTTCCCCGAAAA
GTGCCACCTGACGTCTAAGAAACCATTATTATCATGACATTAACCTATAAAAATAGGCGTATCACGAGGC
CCTTTCGTC
