>Addgene plasmid #121205 | pUC57-Kan_BR29_00043011 | depositor partial sequence | sequence record 230662 | BR29_00043011
TTGGTCTCTAATGTGTGATGATGCTCATGCTGTTGAAGATACTAATAATAATAGAAGATCTTGTTATTAT
ACTATTTTTCATAGAGCTGGTAGAGAATGGAGACAAATTAGACAAACTATTACTCAAATTACTCCAAATT
GTGTTGTTAATAATATTAGAGGTATTCCAAAATTTTGGGTTGATGATGATTGTACTCCAAATTATCAAAA
ATCTGAAGAAGTTTATATTAGAGTTACTGCTGAAGGTGCTAAAAATTATCCAGAACCACCAGGTTTTCCA
TCTGGTTGTTCTTTGAGAGGTAGACCAGGTTCTAAATGGAAATCTTGGGGTGAATTGACTCCATTGAAAC
AACCAATGAGAAGAGGTTGAGCTTAGAGACCAA
