>Addgene plasmid #121205 | pUC57-Kan_BR29_00043011 | depositor partial sequence | sequence record 230663 | empty_vector
TCGCGCGTTTCGGTGATGACGGTGAAAACCTCTGACACATGCAGCTCCCGGAGACGGTCACAGCTTGTCT
GTAAGCGGATGCCGGGAGCAGACAAGCCCGTCAGGGCGCGTCAGCGGGTGTTGGCGGGTGTCGGGGCTGG
CTTAACTATGCGGCATCAGAGCAGATTGTACTGAGAGTGCACCATATGCGGTGTGAAATACCGCACAGAT
GCGTAAGGAGAAAATACCGCATCAGGCGCCATTCGCCATTCAGGCTGCGCAACTGTTGGGAAGGGCGATC
GGTGCGGGCCTCTTCGCTATTACGCCAGCTGGCGAAAGGGGGATGTGCTGCAAGGCGATTAAGTTGGGTA
ACGCCAGGGTTTTCCCAGTCACGACGTTGTAAAACGACGGCCAGTGAATTGACGCGTATTGGGATATCCC
AATGGCGCGCCGAGCTTGGCTCGAGCATGGTCATAGCTGTTTCCTGTGTGAAATTGTTATCCGCTCACAA
TTCCACACAACATACGAGCCGGAAGCATAAAGTGTAAAGCCTGGGGTGCCTAATGAGTGAGCTAACTCAC
ATTAATTGCGTTGCGCTCACTGCCCGCTTTCCAGTCGGGAAACCTGTCGTGCCAGCTGCATTAATGAATC
GGCCAACGCGCGGGGAGAGGCGGTTTGCGTATTGGGCGCTCTTCCGCTTCCTCGCTCACTGACTCGCTGC
GCTCGGTCGTTCGGCTGCGGCGAGCGGTATCAGCTCACTCAAAGGCGGTAATACGGTTATCCACAGAATC
AGGGGATAACGCAGGAAAGAACATGTGAGCAAAAGGCCAGCAAAAGGCCAGGAACCGTAAAAAGGCCGCG
TTGCTGGCGTTTTTCCATAGGCTCCGCCCCCCTGACGAGCATCACAAAAATCGACGCTCAAGTCAGAGGT
GGCGAAACCCGACAGGACTATAAAGATACCAGGCGTTTCCCCCTGGAAGCTCCCTCGTGCGCTCTCCTGT
TCCGACCCTGCCGCTTACCGGATACCTGTCCGCCTTTCTCCCTTCGGGAAGCGTGGCGCTTTCTCATAGC
TCACGCTGTAGGTATCTCAGTTCGGTGTAGGTCGTTCGCTCCAAGCTGGGCTGTGTGCACGAACCCCCCG
TTCAGCCCGACCGCTGCGCCTTATCCGGTAACTATCGTCTTGAGTCCAACCCGGTAAGACACGACTTATC
GCCACTGGCAGCAGCCACTGGTAACAGGATTAGCAGAGCGAGGTATGTAGGCGGTGCTACAGAGTTCTTG
AAGTGGTGGCCTAACTACGGCTACACTAGAAGAACAGTATTTGGTATCTGCGCTCTGCTGAAGCCAGTTA
CCTTCGGAAAAAGAGTTGGTAGCTCTTGATCCGGCAAACAAACCACCGCTGGTAGCGGTGGTTTTTTTGT
TTGCAAGCAGCAGATTACGCGCAGAAAAAAAGGATCTCAAGAAGATCCTTTGATCTTTTCTACGGGGTCT
GACGCTCAGTGGAACGAAAACTCACGTTAAGGGATTTTGGTCATGAGATTATCAAAAAGGATCTTCACCT
AGATCCTTTTAAATTAAAAATGAAGTTTTAAATCAATCTAAAGTATATATGAGTAAACTTGGTCTGACAG
TTAGAAAAACTCATCGAGCATCAAATGAAACTGCAATTTATTCATATCAGGATTATCAATACCATATTTT
TGAAAAAGCCGTTTCTGTAATGAAGGAGAAAACTCACCGAGGCAGTTCCATAGGATGGCAAGATCCTGGT
ATCGGTCTGCGATTCCGACTCGTCCAACATCAATACAACCTATTAATTTCCCCTCGTCAAAAATAAGGTT
ATCAAGTGAGAAATCACCATGAGTGACGACTGAATCCGGTGAGAATGGCAAAAGTTTATGCATTTCTTTC
CAGACTTGTTCAACAGGCCAGCCATTACGCTCGTCATCAAAATCACTCGCATCAACCAAACCGTTATTCA
TTCGTGATTGCGCCTGAGCGAGACGAAATACGCGATCGCTGTTAAAAGGACAATTACAAACAGGAATCGA
ATGCAACCGGCGCAGGAACACTGCCAGCGCATCAACAATATTTTCACCTGAATCAGGATATTCTTCTAAT
ACCTGGAATGCTGTTTTCCCAGGGATCGCAGTGGTGAGTAACCATGCATCATCAGGAGTACGGATAAAAT
GCTTGATGGTCGGAAGAGGCATAAATTCCGTCAGCCAGTTTAGTCTGACCATCTCATCTGTAACATCATT
GGCAACGCTACCTTTGCCATGTTTCAGAAACAACTCTGGCGCATCGGGCTTCCCATACAATCGATAGATT
GTCGCACCTGATTGCCCGACATTATCGCGAGCCCATTTATACCCATATAAATCAGCATCCATGTTGGAAT
TTAATCGCGGCCTAGAGCAAGACGTTTCCCGTTGAATATGGCTCATACTCTTCCTTTTTCAATATTATTG
AAGCATTTATCAGGGTTATTGTCTCATGAGCGGATACATATTTGAATGTATTTAGAAAAATAAACAAATA
GGGGTTCCGCGCACATTTCCCCGAAAAGTGCCACCTGACGTCTAAGAAACCATTATTATCATGACATTAA
CCTATAAAAATAGGCGTATCACGAGGCCCTTTCGTC
