>Addgene plasmid #121205 | pUC57-Kan_BR29_00043011 | addgene partial sequence | sequence record 237660 | M13-F20 5'-TGTAAAACGACGGCCAGT-3'
TTGGTCTCTAATGTGTGATGATGCTCATGCTGTTGAAGATACTAATAATAATAGAAGATCTTGTTATTAT
ACTATTTTTCATAGAGCTGGTAGAGAATGGAGACAAATTAGACAAACTATTACTCAAATTACTCCAAATT
GTGTTGTTAATAATATTAGAGGTATTCCAAAATTTTGGGTTGATGATGATTGTACTCCAAATTATCAAAA
ATCTGAAGAAGTTTATATTAGAGTTACTGCTGAAGGTGCTAAAAATTATCCAGAACCACCAGGTTTTCCA
TCTGGTTGTTCTTTGAGAGGTAGACCAGGTTCTAAATGGAAATCTTGGGGTGAATTGACTCCATTGAAAC
AACCAATGAGAAGAGGTTGAGCTTAGAGACCAAGTTCCATCCCAATGGCGCGCCGAGCTTGGCTCGAGCA
TGGTCATAGCTGTTTCCTGTGTGAAATTGTTATCCGCTCACAATTCCACACAACATACGAGCCGGAAGCA
TAAAGTGTAAAGCCTGGGGTGCCTAATGAGTGAGCTAACTCACATTAATTGCGTTGCGCTCACTGCCCGC
TTTCCAGTCGGGAAACCTGTCGTGCCAGCTGCATTAATGAATCGGCCAACGCGCGGGGAGAGGCGGTTTG
CGTATTGGGCGCTCTTCCGCTTCCTCGCTCACTGACTCGCTGCGCTCGGTCGTTCGGCTGCGGCGAGCGG
TATCAGCTCACTCAAAGGCGGTAATACGGTTATCCACAGAATCAGGGGATAACGCAGGAAAGAACATGTG
AGCAAAAGG
